>Addgene plasmid #179485 | pSF11-wmiRFP2-T2A-HO1 | addgene full sequence | sequence record 368300 | Addgene NGS Result
ATGACCATGATTACGCCAAGCTTGCATGCGCGGCCGCACTGACTGGGCCGGCCGGATCCATAGGTATGCC
TGTCATTCTCTATTTTTAAACGTTCCTGCAGCAGTAGCACAACAGAGCCAGCAGTTTTCCTCTTCTTCTC
CATCTTCTTCTGCTTCTTCCTCTCTTCCCAAAAAAAAAAAAAAAAAAAAANNGTGAGGGGGCTCACTGCC
CCCCCCCCNNTCCCCCCCCCCTCTTCTCCTTGAAGCTCATCCAGACGTCGCTGTCCTCCTCCTCCTCGTC
CCCGGGGCGCTGTGTGTGTGTGTGTGTGCTCCGTGAGCATGTAGCAGCTTCAGCCCATTTAAAGGCGCAC
ACTCTCTGCATCTCTGCGTGTCTCGACACTCGTTTTTTCTCTTCTTTTCTGCTGCACACACACACACACA
CACACACACGCTCATGCCAGAGCACTTCTTGCTCCGGGGGGCTCCGCGCGGAGCCCGAGAGGACCTCCTC
CTCCTTTTTCTTCTTCGCTTTTTAGTTCTTCTTGCCTCGGTCTCGCCCCTTGTTTTGCTCTCCATGTAGT
ATATACATCTGGGTGTGTGTGTGTGTGTGCACCTTTGGAGCATTTTTTGAACCTTTCCAGAACTTTGGAG
CAACATTTTCAGCTTGTTCAGTGCACTTTTTAGGCTGAAAATCCTATTTTTAGGTTTTCGAAAGTTTTTT
TGGAGCATTTTTCGTGCAATTTAGGTGCAAAATTAAAAAAAAGGGTTTTGTAGTGAATTAAAATTTTTTT
GAAACTTTCGCCTTTTTAAAAAAATGTTTCTAATATCTTTAAAAATTGGAATATTTTGGAAAACAATTTG
TTTTCAATTGGCAATTTATTAATTCTGAGCTTCTGAGCGTAAATTTTTTTTTATTTTGGAGCAATTCTGA
GATGTCTTAGTGCATTTTTCGGGCATACATAAAAAAAAATTTATCTTAATAATAAAAACCTTAAATTTAG
GCTTCACCGTCTGGAAATTCAATTTTTTCAGCTGAAAAACTTTCAAAAAAAAAAAAATTAAATTTTCACA
TTTATTTTCTCTGGAATTTTGGAGCAATTTCAAAGCTGTCTTAGTGCATTTTTAGTACACAAATATTTTT
TCATTTTTCTTAAATTTTAATAATCTAAGCTTAAATAAAGGCTTCACCGTCTGAAAATGCAACTTTTTTC
AGATGAAATATTAAAAAAAAAACCTCTTTTATTAATTTTGTGCTCCAAACTTTCCCACGGTACGCAAATC
ATGTAATATGTACTTTTAAACATTATTTTTCCAATCAAAAATATCCAACAGCTTTTCCTTACAATTTGAA
AATTTTTATTAAAATTTCAAAAAAATTTTTTTTTTTTTTAATTTCGAATTTTTTTAAACTTGTTGTAACT
TTTTTCCCTGTCGGCGCCAATTAACAAAATACGTAGAATTTTGCGCTTATTGTTTTGTTAGTTAACAAAT
TTTTGACAACTTTCTTATCAGCTGAGATTTAGGTGTTTCAGTTCGCAATCTGCGTCTCTCCTTGCTCTCC
TCTATTTTAAAACCCCCATAACTTTGTTCTTGTGAGAGTTATCAAAAAATTGTCAACTAACAAAATATAG
AGCACAAAAATATGCACATTTTGTATGTTGACAATTTTTTGATACCTTTTTTAGTTTTCGAGATATCTTA
GTTTTAGTTTAGCTGTACCTTTTTCTGGCAAAAAACTTCCAAATTTCGGCAATTTTTCGGCAAATTTCCC
GGCAAATTTCGCCAAGTACATCGGGCTCTCAGACAAGTGGTCTGTGAGTGGAAGTCGATAAAAGTAGTTT
ACGTGCTCTCCGTCCCCCCGCTTCTTCTCCGTCTCTGCTTCTATTTCTCCATTGACTAGTCCCACTACTT
TTTACGGGGCGGAGGGCTCTCTTGCACTCCAGCTTCTTCTCTTTTTGTGCTCTTTTTTGCCCGTATGTGG
GTGCTCATTTATTTTTCTTTGGTTTTAAAATAAATTCGGTTTATTAGGCTACTCGTAAAAATGAAGAAAA
AACTTCAAATTCAAACGACATTAAAAAAAAATTTAATAAAAATTTTTTGAATTGCTCAAAAGCCCCACCT
ATATATATATATAGCTCCGCCTACTTCTCGCACAGACCCCGCCCACTTTTTGACTCCGCCCCCTTATTGG
CAAAAGTTCTTGAAAAAAATAAAAATAAAAATTCAAATTGAAACAATTTTTTTTTAATGAAGTAGTTTTT
TTCTAAATTGATGAAAATTTCTAAACAGTTTACAAGCACCGCCCACTTTTTGACTCCGCCCCTTTGTTGG
AAAAATTCTTGTAAAAAAAAATAAAAAATAAAAGCTTCTCTTTCAAACGATTTTTAGTTGGTCTTTGTAT
GAAAAGTTTTTTTCCTAAAATAGAAATGTCTGAATAATTTGCAAGCTCCGCCCTTTTCTTACCCAGACTC
CGCCCCTTTATTGACTAATTTTTTTTTGTCCATTTACCTGAAGTTCAAAAAAAAAATTTACAGTTTCATA
GAGTAATAATTTTTCAAAAATCTCTTTTTCCAATGTTTAATGTGTCATTATAAACCCGCCCAGTTTTAAG
CTCCGCCCATTTAGGCCCCGCCCATTTATGACCCAAATATTTTTTTCTCTATTCACCCGTGGATTTCCCT
CCAACAAGTTACCCCAAAAATAAAAATAAAAATTCCTGCAGGCGCCCACCGGGATCCGGCGCGCCTCTAG
AGGATCCCCGGGATTGGCCAAAGGACCCAAAGGTATGTTTCGAATGATACTAACATAACATAGAACATTT
TCAGGAGGACCCTTGGCTAGCGTCGACGGTACCAAAAATGGTCGCTGGACACGCTTCTGGATCTCCAGAT
TTCGGAACCGCTTCTCCATCTGATTGCGAACACGAGGAGATCCACCTTGCTGGATCTATCCAACCACATG
GAACCCTTCTTGTTGTTTCTGAGCCAGATCACCGCATCATCCAAGCTTCCGCTAACGCTGCCGAGTTCCT
TAACCTTGGATCCGTTCTTGGAATCCCACTTGCCGAGATCGACGGAGACCTTCTTATCAAGGTAAGTTTA
AACATATATATACTAACTAACCCTGATTATTTAAATTTTCAGATCCTTCCACACCTTGACCTCACCGCTG
AGGGAATGCCAGTTGCTGTTCGCTGCCGTATCGGAAACCCATCTACTGAGTACGATGGACTTATGCACCG
CCCACCAGAGGGAGGACTTATCATCGAGCTTGAGCGTGCCGGACCATCTATCGACCTTTCCGGAACCCTT
GCCCCAGCTCTTGAGCGCATCCGTACCGCTGGATCCCTTCGTGCCCTTTGCGACGACACCGTCCTTCTTT
TCCAACAATGCACTGGATACGATCGTGTTATGGTTTACCGCTTCGACGAGCGCGGACACGGAGAGGTTTA
CTCTGAGATCCACGTTACCGGACTTGAGTCTTACTTCGGAAATCGCTACCCATCCTCCCTTGTTCCACAA
ATGGCTCGTCGTCTTTACGTTCGTCAACGTGTTCGTGTCCTTGTTGACGTTACCTACCAACCAGTTCCAC
TTGAGCCACGTCTTTCCCCACTTACCGGACGTGATCTTGACATGTCTGGATGCTTCCTTCGTTCCATGTC
TCCAACCCACCTTCAATTCCTTAAGGTAAGTTTAAACAGTTCGGTACTAACTAACCATACATATTTAAAT
TTTCAGAACATGGGAGTTCGTGCTACCCTTGTTGTTTCCCTTGTTGTTGGAGGAAAGCTTTGGGGACTTG
TTATCTGCCATCACTACCTTCCACGTTTCATCCACTTCGAACTTCGTGCCATCTGCGTCCTTCTTGCTGA
GGCCATCGCTACCCGTATCACCGCTCTCGGATACGACATCGGATCCGGAGAGGGACGCGGATCCCTTCTT
ACCTGCGGAGATGTTGAGGAAAACCCAGGACCAATGGAGCGCCCACAACCAGATTCTATGCCACAAGACC
TTTCCGAGGCCCTTAAGGAGGCTACCAAGGAGGTTCACACCCAAGCTGAGAACGCTGAGTTCATGCGCAA
CTTCCAAAAGGGACAAGTTACCCGTGATGGATTCAAGCTTGTCATGGCTTCCCTCTACCACATCTACGTC
GCTCTTGAGGAGGAGATCGAGCGCAACAAGGTAAGTTTAAACATATATATACTAACTAACCCTGATTATT
TAAATTTTCAGGAGTCTCCAGTTTTCGCTCCAGTTTACTTCCCAGAAGAGCTCCACCGTAAGGCTGCCCT
TGAGCAAGACCTTGCCTTCTGGTATGGACCACGCTGGCAAGAAGTTATCCCATACACTCCAGCTATGCAA
CGCTACGTTAAGCGTCTTCACGAGGTCGGACGTACCGAGCCAGAGCTTCTTGTCGCTCACGCTTACACCC
GTTACCTTGGAGACCTTTCCGGAGGACAAGTCCTTAAGGTAAGTTTAAACAGTTCGGTACTAACTAACCA
TACATATTTAAATTTTCAGAAGATCGCTCAAAAGGCTCTTGACCTTCCATCTTCCGGAGAGGGACTTGCC
TTCTTCACTTTCCCAAACATCGCTTCTGCCACTAAGTTCAAGCAACTTTACCGCTCTCGTATGAACTCTC
TTGAGATGACCCCAGCTGTCCGCCAACGTGTCATCGAGGAGGCTAAGGTAAGTTTAAACATGATTTTACT
AACTAACTAATCTGATTTAAATTTTCAGACCGCTTTCCTTCTTAACATCCAACTTTTCGAAGAGCTTCAA
GAGCTTCTTACCCACGACACCAAGGACCAATCTCCATCCCGTGCCCCAGGACTTCGTCAACGTGCCTCCA
ACAAGGTCCAAGATTCCGCTCCAGTTGAGACTCCACGTGGAAAGCCACCACTTAACACCCGTTCCCAAGC
CCCACTTCTTCGTTGGGTCCTTACCCTCTCCTTCCTTGTCGCCACCGTCGCTGTCGGACTTTACGCCATG
TAAGAGCTCCGCATCGGCCGCTGTCATCAGATCGCCATCTCGCGCCCGTGCCTCTGACTTCTAAGTCCAA
TTACTCTTCAACATCCCTACATGCTCTTTCTCCCTGTGCTCCCACCCCCTATTTTTGTTATTATCAAAAA
ACTTCTCTTAATTTCTTTGTTTTTTAGCTTCTTTTAAGTCACCTCTAACAATGAAATTGTGTAGATTCAA
AAATAGAATTAATTCGTAATAAAAAGTCGAAAAAAATTGTGCTCCCTCCCCCCATTAATAATAATTCTAT
CCCAAAATCTACACAATGTTCTGTGTACACTTCTTATGTTTTTTACTTCTGATAAATTTTTTTGAAACAT
CATAGAAAAAACCGCACACAAAATACCTTATCATATGTTACGTTTCAGTTTATGACCGCAATTTTTATTT
CTTCGCACGTCTGGGCCTCTCATGACGTCAAATCATGCTCATCGTGAAAAAGTTTTGGAGTATTTTTGGA
ATTTTTCAATCAAGTGAAAGTTTATGAAATTAATTTTCCTGCTTTTGCTTTTTGGGGTTTCCCCTATTGT
TTGTCAAGATTTCGAGGACGGCGTTTTTCTTGCTAAAATCACAAGTATTGATGAGCACGATGCAAGAAAG
ATCGGAAGAAGGTTTGGGTTTGAGGCTCAGTGGAAGGTGAGTAGAAGTTGATAATTTGAAAGTGGAGTAG
TGTCTATGGGGTTTTTGCCTTAAATGACAGAATACATTCCCAATATACCAAACATAACTGTTTCTACTAG
TCGGCCGTACGGGCCCTTTCGTCTCGCGCGTTTCGGTGATGACGGTGAAAACCTCTGACACATGCAGCTC
CCGGAGACGGTCACAGCTTGTCTGTAAGCGGATGCCGGGAGCAGACAAGCCCGTCAGGGCGCGTCAGCGG
GTGTTGGCGGGTGTCGGGGCTGGCTTAACTATGCGGCATCAGAGCAGATTGTACTGAGAGTGCACCATAT
GCGGTGTGAAATACCGCACAGATGCGTAAGGAGAAAATACCGCATCAGGCGGCCTTAATTAAGGGCCTCG
TGATACGCCTATTTTTATAGGTTAATGTCATGATAATAATGGTTTCTTAGACGTCAGGTGGCACTTTTCG
GGGAAATGTGCGCGGAACCCCTATTTGTTTATTTTTCTAAATACATTCAAATATGTATCCGCTCATGAGA
CAATAACCCTGATAAATGCTTCAATAATATTGAAAAAGGAAGAGTATGAGTATTCAACATTTCCGTGTCG
CCCTTATTCCCTTTTTTGCGGCATTTTGCCTTCCTGTTTTTGCTCACCCAGAAACGCTGGTGAAAGTAAA
AGATGCTGAAGATCAGTTGGGTGCACGAGTGGGTTACATCGAACTGGATCTCAACAGCGGTAAGATCCTT
GAGAGTTTTCGCCCCGAAGAACGTTTTCCAATGATGAGCACTTTTAAAGTTCTGCTATGTGGCGCGGTAT
TATCCCGTATTGACGCCGGGCAAGAGCAACTCGGTCGCCGCATACACTATTCTCAGAATGACTTGGTTGA
GTACTCACCAGTCACAGAAAAGCATCTTACGGATGGCATGACAGTAAGAGAATTATGCAGTGCTGCCATA
ACCATGAGTGATAACACTGCGGCCAACTTACTTCTGACAACGATCGGAGGACCGAAGGAGCTAACCGCTT
TTTTGCACAACATGGGGGATCATGTAACTCGCCTTGATCGTTGGGAACCGGAGCTGAATGAAGCCATACC
AAACGACGAGCGTGACACCACGATGCCTGTAGCAATGGCAACAACGTTGCGCAAACTATTAACTGGCGAA
CTACTTACTCTAGCTTCCCGGCAACAATTAATAGACTGGATGGAGGCGGATAAAGTTGCAGGACCACTTC
TGCGCTCGGCCCTTCCGGCTGGCTGGTTTATTGCTGATAAATCTGGAGCCGGTGAGCGTGGGTCTCGCGG
TATCATTGCAGCACTGGGGCCAGATGGTAAGCCCTCCCGTATCGTAGTTATCTACACGACGGGGAGTCAG
GCAACTATGGATGAACGAAATAGACAGATCGCTGAGATAGGTGCCTCACTGATTAAGCATTGGTAACTGT
CAGACCAAGTTTACTCATATATACTTTAGATTGATTTAAAACTTCATTTTTAATTTAAAAGGATCTAGGT
GAAGATCCTTTTTGATAATCTCATGACCAAAATCCCTTAACGTGAGTTTTCGTTCCACTGAGCGTCAGAC
CCCGTAGAAAAGATCAAAGGATCTTCTTGAGATCCTTTTTTTCTGCGCGTAATCTGCTGCTTGCAAACAA
AAAAACCACCGCTACCAGCGGTGGTTTGTTTGCCGGATCAAGAGCTACCAACTCTTTTTCCGAAGGTAAC
TGGCTTCAGCAGAGCGCAGATACCAAATACTGTTCTTCTAGTGTAGCCGTAGTTAGGCCACCACTTCAAG
AACTCTGTAGCACCGCCTACATACCTCGCTCTGCTAATCCTGTTACCAGTGGCTGCTGCCAGTGGCGATA
AGTCGTGTCTTACCGGGTTGGACTCAAGACGATAGTTACCGGATAAGGCGCAGCGGTCGGGCTGAACGGG
GGGTTCGTGCACACAGCCCAGCTTGGAGCGAACGACCTACACCGAACTGAGATACCTACAGCGTGAGCTA
TGAGAAAGCGCCACGCTTCCCGAAGGGAGAAAGGCGGACAGGTATCCGGTAAGCGGCAGGGTCGGAACAG
GAGAGCGCACGAGGGAGCTTCCAGGGGGAAACGCCTGGTATCTTTATAGTCCTGTCGGGTTTCGCCACCT
CTGACTTGAGCGTCGATTTTTGTGATGCTCGTCAGGGGGGCGGAGCCTATGGAAAAACGCCAGCAACGCG
GCCTTTTTACGGTTCCTGGCCTTTTGCTGGCCTTTTGCTCACATGTTCTTTCCTGCGTTATCCCCTGATT
CTGTGGATAACCGTATTACCGCCTTTGAGTGAGCTGATACCGCTCGCCGCAGCCGAACGACCGAGCGCAG
CGAGTCAGTGAGCGAGGAAGCGGAAGAGCGCCCAATACGCAAACCGCCTCTCCCCGCGCGTTGGCCGATT
CATTAATGCAGCTGGCACGACAGGTTTCCCGACTGGAAAGCGGGCAGTGAGCGCAACGCAATTAATGTGA
GTTAGCTCACTCATTAGGCACCCCAGGCTTTACACTTTATGCTTCCGGCTCGTATGTTGTGTGGAATTGT
GAGCGGATAACAATTTCACACAGGAAACAGCT
Features (pLannotate 1.2.2; 15 found; start..end, strand, type, name):
    339..355     +  promoter       CeU6 promoter (fragment): promoter for the C. elegans R07E5.16 U6 snRNA gene (Dickinson et al., 2013)
   2327..2343    +  misc_feature   CEN4 (fragment): S. cerevisiae CEN4 centromere
   2725..2742    -  misc_feature   MCS (fragment): pUC18/19 multiple cloning site
   2838..3878    +  CDS            miRFP: miRFP is a basic (constitutively fluorescent) near ir fluorescent protein published in 2018, derived from Rhodopseudomonas palustris. It has low acid sensitivity. It requires the cofactor biliverdin for fluorescence.
   3954..4970    +  CDS            HMOX1: HMOX1_HUMAN - Also known as HO, HO1. Experimental evidence at protein level: Swiss-Prot protein existence level 1. Heme oxygenase cleaves the heme ring at the alpha methene bridge to form biliverdin. Biliverdin is subsequently converted to bilirubin by biliverdin reductase. Under physiological conditions, the activity of heme oxygenase is highest in the spleen, where senescent erythrocytes are sequestrated and destroyed. Exhibits cytoprotective effects since excess of free heme sensitizes cells to undergo apoptosis. From Homo sapiens (Human).
   5484..5636    +  CDS            aex-5 (fragment): AEX5_CAEEL - Also known as kpc-3 From Caenorhabditis elegans.
   5763..5798    +  CDS            rop (fragment): Rop protein, which maintains plasmids at low copy number; rop
   5900..5999    +  misc_feature   bom (fragment): basis of mobility region from pBR322
   6101..6205    +  promoter       AmpR promoter: bla
   6206..7066    +  CDS            AmpR: β-lactamase; bla; confers resistance to ampicillin, carbenicillin, and related antibiotics
   7237..7825    +  rep_origin     ori: high-copy-number ColE1/pMB1/pBR322/pUC origin of replication
   8008..8100    +  CDS            lacI (fragment): lac repressor; lacI; The lac repressor binds to the lac operator to inhibit transcription in E. coli. This inhibition can be relieved by adding lactose or isopropyl-β-D-thiogalactopyranoside (IPTG).
   8113..8134    +  protein_bind   CAP binding site: CAP binding activates transcription in the presence of cAMP. E. coli catabolite activator protein
   8149..8179    +  promoter       lac promoter: promoter for the E. coli lac operon
   8187..8203    +  protein_bind   lac operator: The lac repressor binds to the lac operator to inhibit transcription in E. coli. This inhibition can be relieved by adding lactose or isopropyl-β-D-thiogalactopyranoside (IPTG). lac repressor encoded by lacI
