[The description below was written by a language model from this plasmid's Addgene catalogue record and pLannotate feature annotations shown in this document.]
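Description:
pSF11-wmiRFP2-T2A-HO1 is an 8.2 kb plasmid built on the pSF11 backbone for expressing a near-infrared fluorescent protein together with its cofactor-producing enzyme in Caenorhabditis elegans. The catalogue lists the vector type as mammalian expression, but the stated purpose (expression in worm cells), the "w" prefix on the insert name and the tag-168 promoter, a C. elegans promoter generally used for pan-neuronal expression, all point to use in nematodes. In bacteria the plasmid is maintained through a high-copy ColE1/pUC-type origin and selected with ampicillin via the bla gene and its own promoter. Remnants of a pUC-style lac promoter/operator region, lacI, rop and bom are also detected as backbone leftovers.

The 1,875 bp insert is a single open reading frame in which miRFP2, a biliverdin-dependent near-infrared fluorescent protein of the bacteriophytochrome-derived miRFP family, is joined through a T2A self-cleaving peptide to heme oxygenase 1, which the annotation matches to human HMOX1. The T2A is named in the record but not annotated; it presumably lies in the short gap between the two coding sequences. Ribosomal skipping at T2A yields the two proteins separately from one transcript. Heme oxygenase converts heme to biliverdin, so co-expression supplies the chromophore that miRFP2 needs to fluoresce in cells where endogenous biliverdin may be limiting. The promoter itself is not annotated in the feature table, and several very short hits (CeU6, CEN4, MCS fragments) are probably incidental matches. An aex-5 fragment downstream of the insert is of unstated function. The associated work concerns directed evolution of fluorescent proteins, and this construct serves for near-infrared imaging in worms.
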