Addgene plasmid #179485: pSF11-wmiRFP2-T2A-HO1
Purpose: Expresses miRFP2 and HO1in worm cells
Depositing lab: Kiryl Piatkevich. Depositing organization: Westlake University. Publication: Rapid directed molecular evolution of fluorescent proteins in mammalian cells. Babakhanova S, Jung EE, Namikawa K, Zhang H, Wang Y, Subach OM, Korzhenevskiy DA, Rakitina TV, Xiao X, Wang W, Shi J, Drobizhev M, Park D, Eisenhard L, Tang H, Koster RW, Subach FV, Boyden ES, Piatkevich KD. Protein Sci. 2022 Mar;31(3):728-751. doi: 10.1002/pro.4261. Epub 2021 Dec 30. PubMed 34913537.
Backbone
  Vector backbone: pSF11
  Vector type: Mammalian Expression
Growth in bacteria
  Bacterial resistance: Ampicillin, 100 μg/mL
  Growth temperature: 37°C
  Growth strain: DH5alpha
  Copy number: Unknown
Gene/Insert
  Gene/Insert name: wmIRFP2-T2A-HO1
  Species: H. sapiens (human), M. musculus (mouse), Synthetic
  Insert size (bp): 1875
  Mutation: NO
  Promoter: tag-168 promoter
  Cloning method: Ligation Independent Cloning
  Sequencing primers: 5′ CCGTGGATTTCCCTCCAACAAGTTA; 3′ gaagtcagaggcacgggcg
Terms and licenses: Academic/Nonprofit Terms; Industry Terms: Not Available to Industry
How to cite: pSF11-wmiRFP2-T2A-HO1 was a gift from Kiryl Piatkevich (Addgene plasmid # 179485 ; http://n2t.net/addgene:179485 ; RRID:Addgene_179485)
